>Addgene plasmid #74636 | pFM699 | depositor full sequence | sequence record 148903 | pFM699 sequence 4519 bps
GATCCCCGGGTTAATTAAGGCGCGCCAGATCTGTTTAGCTTGCCTCGTCCCCGCCGGGTCACCCGGCCAG
CGACATGGAGGCCCAGAATACCCTCCTTGACAGTCTTGACGTGCGCAGCTCAGGGGCATGATGTGACTGT
CGCCCGTACATTTAGCCCATACATCCCCATGTATAATCATTTGCATCCATACATTTTGATGGCCGCACGG
CGCGAAGCAAAAATTACGGCTCCTCGCTGCAGACCTGCGAGCAGGGAAACGCTCCCCTCACAGACGCGTT
GAATTGTCCCCACGCCGCGCCCCTGTAGAGAAATATAAAAGGTTAGGATTTGCCACTGAGGTTCTTCTTT
CATATACTTCCTTTTAAAATCTTGCTAGGATACAGTTCTCACATCACATCCGAACATAAACAACCATGGG
TACCACTCTTGACGACACGGCTTACCGGTACCGCACCAGTGTCCCGGGGGACGCCGAGGCCATCGAGGCA
CTGGATGGGTCCTTCACCACCGACACCGTCTTCCGCGTCACCGCCACCGGGGACGGCTTCACCCTGCGGG
AGGTGCCGGTGGACCCGCCCCTGACCAAGGTGTTCCCCGACGACGAATCGGACGACGAATCGGACGACGG
GGAGGACGGCGACCCGGACTCCCGGACGTTCGTCGCGTACGGGGACGACGGCGACCTGGCGGGCTTCGTG
GTCGTCTCGTACTCCGGCTGGAACCGCCGGCTGACCGTCGAGGACATCGAGGTCGCCCCGGAGCACCGGG
GGCACGGGGTCGGGCGCGCGTTGATGGGGCTCGCGACGGAGTTCGCCCGCGAGCGGGGCGCCGGGCACCT
CTGGCTGGAGGTCACCAACGTCAACGCACCGGCGATCCACGCGTACCGGCGGATGGGGTTCACCCTCTGC
GGCCTGGACACCGCCCTGTACGACGGCACCGCCTCGGACGGCGAGCAGGCGCTCTACATGAGCATGCCCT
GCCCCTAATCTCGAGGCGAATTTCTTATGATTTATGATTTTTATTATTAAATAAGTTATAAAAAAAATAA
GTGTATACAAATTTTAAAGTGACTCTTAGGTTTTAAAACGAAAATTCTTATTCTTGAGTAACTCTTTCCT
GTAGGTCAGGTTGCTTTCTCAGGTATAGCATGAGGTCGCTCTTATTGACCACACCTCTACCGGCATGCCG
AGCAAATGCCTGCAAATCGCTCCCCATTTCACCCAATTGTAGATATGCTAACTCCAGCAATGAGTTGATG
AATCTCGGTGTGTATTTTATGTCCTCAGAGGACAACACCTGTTGTAATCGAGCTCGAATTCATCGATGAT
ATCAGATCCACTAGTGGCCTATGCGGCCGCGGATCTGCCGGTCTCCCTATAGTGAGTCGTATTAATTTCG
ATAAGCCAGGTTAACCTGCATTAATGAATCGGCCAACGCGCGGGGAGAGGCGGTTTGCGTATTGGGCGCT
CTTCCGCTTCCTCGCTCACTGACTCGCTGCGCTCGGTCGTTCGGCTGCGGCGAGCGGTATCAGCTCACTC
AAAGGCGGTAATACGGTTATCCACAGAATCAGGGGATAACGCAGGAAAGAACATGTGAGCAAAAGGCCAG
CAAAAGGCCAGGAACCGTAAAAAGGCCGCGTTGCTGGCGTTTTTCCATAGGCTCCGCCCCCCTGACGAGC
ATCACAAAAATCGACGCTCAAGTCAGAGGTGGCGAAACCCGACAGGACTATAAAGATACCAGGCGTTTCC
CCCTGGAAGCTCCCTCGTGCGCTCTCCTGTTCCGACCCTGCCGCTTACCGGATACCTGTCCGCCTTTCTC
CCTTCGGGAAGCGTGGCGCTTTCTCAATGCTCACGCTGTAGGTATCTCAGTTCGGTGTAGGTCGTTCGCT
CCAAGCTGGGCTGTGTGCACGAACCCCCCGTTCAGCCCGACCGCTGCGCCTTATCCGGTAACTATCGTCT
TGAGTCCAACCCGGTAAGACACGACTTATCGCCACTGGCAGCAGCCACTGGTAACAGGATTAGCAGAGCG
AGGTATGTAGGCGGTGCTACAGAGTTCTTGAAGTGGTGGCCTAACTACGGCTACACTAGAAGGACAGTAT
TTGGTATCTGCGCTCTGCTGAAGCCAGTTACCTTCGGAAAAAGAGTTGGTAGCTCTTGATCCGGCAAACA
AACCACCGCTGGTAGCGGTGGTTTTTTTGTTTGCAAGCAGCAGATTACGCGCAGAAAAAAAGGATCTCAA
GAAGATCCTTTGATCTTTTCTACGGGGTCTGACGCTCAGTGGAACGAAAACTCACGTTAAGGGATTTTGG
TCATGAGATTATCAAAAAGGATCTTCACCTAGATCCTTTTAAATTAAAAATGAAGTTTTAAATCAATCTA
AAGTATATATGAGTAAACTTGGTCTGACAGTTACCAATGCTTAATCAGTGAGGCACCTATCTCAGCGATC
TGTCTATTTCGTTCATCCATAGTTGCCTGACTCCCCGTCGTGTAGATAACTACGATACGGGAGGGCTTAC
CATCTGGCCCCAGTGCTGCAATGATACCGCGAGACCCACGCTCACCGGCTCCAGATTTATCAGCAATAAA
CCAGCCAGCCGGAAGGGCCGAGCGCAGAAGTGGTCCTGCAACTTTATCCGCCTCCATCCAGTCTATTAAT
TGTTGCCGGGAAGCTAGAGTAAGTAGTTCGCCAGTTAATAGTTTGCGCAACGTTGTTGCCATTGCTACAG
GCATCGTGGTGTCACGCTCGTCGTTTGGTATGGCTTCATTCAGCTCCGGTTCCCAACGATCAAGGCGAGT
TACATGATCCCCCATGTTGTGCAAAAAAGCGGTTAGCTCCTTCGGTCCTCCGATCGTTGTCAGAAGTAAG
TTGGCCGCAGTGTTATCACTCATGGTTATGGCAGCACTGCATAATTCTCTTACTGTCATGCCATCCGTAA
GATGCTTTTCTGTGACTGGTGAGTACTCAACCAAGTCATTCTGAGAATAGTGTATGCGGCGACCGAGTTG
CTCTTGCCCGGCGTCAATACGGGATAATACCGCGCCACATAGCAGAACTTTAAAAGTGCTCATCATTGGA
AAACGTTCTTCGGGGCGAAAACTCTCAAGGATCTTACCGCTGTTGAGATCCAGTTCGATGTAACCCACTC
GTGCACCCAACTGATCTTCAGCATCTTTTACTTTCACCAGCGTTTCTGGGTGAGCAAAAACAGGAAGGCA
AAATGCCGCAAAAAAGGGAATAAGGGCGACACGGAAATGTTGAATACTCATACTCTTCCTTTTTCAATAT
TATTGAAGCATTTATCAGGGTTATTGTCTCATGAGCGGATACATATTTGAATGTATTTAGAAAAATAAAC
AAATAGGGGTTCCGCGCACATTTCCCCGAAAAGTGCCACCTGACGTCTAAGAAACCATTATTATCATGAC
ATTAACCTATAAAAATAGGCGTATCACGAGGCCCTTTCGTCTCGCGCGTTTCGGTGATGACGGTGAAAAC
CTCTGACACATGCAGCTCCCGGAGACGGTCACAGCTTGTCTGTAAGCGGATGCCGGGAGCAGACAAGCCC
GTCAGGGCGCGTCAGCGGGTGTTGGCGGGTGTCGGGGCTGGCTTAACTATGCGGCATCAGAGCAGATTGT
ACTGAGAGTGCACCATATGGACATATTGTCGTTAGAACGCGGCTACAATTAATACATAACCTTATGTATC
ATACACATACGATTTAGGTGACACTATAGAACGCGGCCGCCAGCTGAAGCTTCGTACGCTGCAGGTCGAC
GGTGCAGGTGCTGGAGCTGGTGCTGGTATGGTGAGCAAGGGCGAGGAGGATAACATGGCCATCATCAAGG
AGTTCATGCGCTTCAAGGTGCACATGGAGGGCTCCGTGAACGGCCACGAGTTCGAGATCGAGGGCGAGGG
CGAGGGCCGCCCCTACGAGGGCACCCAGACCGCCAAGCTGAAGGTGACCAAGGGTGGCCCCCTGCCCTTC
GCCTGGGACATCCTGTCCCCTCAGTTCATGTACGGCTCCAAGGCCTACGTGAAGCACCCCGCCGACATCC
CCGACTACTTGAAGCTGTCCTTCCCCGAGGGCTTCAAGTGGGAGCGCGTGATGAACTTCGAGGACGGCGG
CGTGGTGACCGTGACCCAGGACTCCTCCCTGCAGGACGGCGAGTTCATCTACAAGGTGAAGCTGCGCGGC
ACCAACTTCCCCTCCGACGGCCCCGTAATGCAGAAGAAGACCATGGGCTGGGAGGCCTCCTCCGAGCGGA
TGTACCCCGAGGACGGCGCCCTGAAGGGCGAGATCAAGCAGAGGCTGAAGCTGAAGGACGGCGGCCACTA
CGACGCTGAGGTCAAGACCACCTACAAGGCCAAGAAGCCCGTGCAGCTGCCCGGCGCCTACAACGTCAAC
ATCAAGTTGGACATCACCTCCCACAACGAGGACTACACCATCGTGGAACAGTACGAACGCGCCGAGGGCC
GCCACTCCACCGGCGGCATGGACGAGCTGTACAAGTAAG
Features (pLannotate 1.2.2; 12 found; start..end, strand, type, name):
     72..415     +  promoter       TEF promoter: Ashbya gossypii TEF promoter
    422..986     +  CDS            NrsR (fragment): nourseothricin acetyltransferase; Streptomyces noursei nat1; confers resistance to nourseothricin
    996..1183    +  terminator     ADH1 terminator: S. cerevisiae ADH1; transcription terminator for the S. cerevisiae alcohol dehydrogenase 1 (ADH1) gene
   1376..1394    -  promoter       T7 promoter: promoter for bacteriophage T7 RNA polymerase
   1416..1469    -  CDS            lacI (fragment): lac repressor; lacI; The lac repressor binds to the lac operator to inhibit transcription in E. coli. This inhibition can be relieved by adding lactose or isopropyl-β-D-thiogalactopyranoside (IPTG).
   1652..2240    -  rep_origin     ori: high-copy-number ColE1/pMB1/pBR322/pUC origin of replication
   2411..3271    -  CDS            AmpR: β-lactamase; bla; confers resistance to ampicillin, carbenicillin, and related antibiotics
   3272..3376    -  promoter       AmpR promoter: bla
   3471..3506    +  CDS            rop (fragment): Rop protein, which maintains plasmids at low copy number; rop
   3608..3659    +  misc_feature   bom (fragment): basis of mobility region from pBR322
   3722..3740    +  promoter       SP6 promoter: promoter for bacteriophage SP6 RNA polymerase
   3808..4515    +  CDS            mCherry: mCherry is a basic (constitutively fluorescent) red fluorescent protein published in 2004, derived from Discosoma sp.. It is reported to be a very rapidly-maturing monomer with low acid sensitivity.
