[The description below was written by a language model from this plasmid's Addgene catalogue record and pLannotate feature annotations shown in this document.]
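Description:
pFM699, also known as pFA6a-mCherry-natNT2, is a yeast tagging module plasmid built on the pFA6a-natNT2 backbone by insertion of the mCherry coding sequence. It is not a self-replicating yeast expression vector: the annotated features include no yeast origin or centromere. Consistent with its stated purpose and the integrative modules named in its source publication, it serves as a template from which a tag-plus-marker cassette is amplified and integrated into the Saccharomyces cerevisiae genome by homologous recombination, fusing mCherry to the C-terminus of a chosen gene. In E. coli it is maintained through a high-copy ColE1/pUC-type origin and selected with ampicillin via the β-lactamase gene and its native promoter.

The functional cassette consists of the mCherry open reading frame, a monomeric, rapidly maturing red fluorescent protein derived from Discosoma. On the circular map it is followed by the natNT2 marker: the Ashbya gossypii TEF promoter driving Streptomyces noursei nourseothricin acetyltransferase (annotated as a fragment), terminated by the S. cerevisiae ADH1 terminator. No promoter for mCherry is annotated, as expected for a tagging module in which the fusion is expressed from the target gene's own chromosomal promoter. No separate terminator is annotated downstream of mCherry either. SP6 and T7 promoters flank the cassette region, and short lacI, rop and bom fragments are backbone remnants.

The construct is intended for red labelling of endogenous yeast proteins for live-cell and multicolour imaging, with nourseothricin selection of integrants. The deposited sequence is 4,519 nt, somewhat shorter than the 4,677 bp total size in the catalogue entry. The record does not explain this discrepancy.
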