Addgene plasmid #74636: pFM699
Purpose: alias pFA6a-mCherry-natNT2 - vector for C-terminal tagging of yeast genes with mCherry and nourseothricin selection marker
Depositing lab: Jiří Hašek. Depositing organization: Institute of Microbiology, Academy of Sciences of the Czech Republic. Publication: New integrative modules for multicolor-protein labeling and live-cell imaging in Saccharomyces cerevisiae. Malcova I, Farkasovsky M, Senohrabkova L, Vasicova P, Hasek J. FEMS Yeast Res. 2016 Mar 17. pii: fow027. 10.1093/femsyr/fow027 PubMed 26994102.
Backbone
  Vector backbone: pFA6a-natNT2
  Backbone manufacturer: Janke et al., (2004) Yeast 21:947-962
  Backbone size w/o insert (bp): 3784
  Total vector size (bp): 4677
  Modifications to backbone: Insertion of mCherry
  Vector type: Yeast Expression
  Selectable markers: Nourseothricin
Growth in bacteria
  Bacterial resistance: Ampicillin, 100 μg/mL
  Growth temperature: 37°C
  Growth strain: DH5alpha
  Copy number: Unknown
Gene/Insert
  Gene/Insert name: mCherry
Resource information
  A portion of this plasmid was derived from a plasmid made by: R. Tsien, San Diego, USA
Terms and licenses: Academic/Nonprofit Terms; Industry Terms: Not Available to Industry
How to cite: pFM699 was a gift from Jiří Hašek (Addgene plasmid # 74636 ; http://n2t.net/addgene:74636 ; RRID:Addgene_74636)
