>Addgene plasmid #74636 | pFM699 | addgene partial sequence | sequence record 148680 | SP6 5'-ATTTAGGTGACACTATAG-3'
GCTGCAGGTCGACGGTGCAGGTGCTGGAGCTGGTGCTGGTATGGTGAGCAAGGGCGAGGAGGATAACATG
GCCATCATCAAGGAGTTCATGCGCTTCAAGGTGCACATGGAGGGCTCCGTGAACGGCCACGAGTTCGAGA
TCGAGGGCGAGGGCGAGGGCCGCCCCTACGAGGGCACCCAGACCGCCAAGCTGAAGGTGACCAAGGGTGG
CCCCCTGCCCTTCGCCTGGGACATCCTGTCCCCTCAGTTCATGTACGGCTCCAAGGCCTACGTGAAGCAC
CCCGCCGACATCCCCGACTACTTGAAGCTGTCCTTCCCCGAGGGCTTCAAGTGGGAGCGCGTGATGAACT
TCGAGGACGGCGGCGTGGTGACCGTGACCCAGGACTCCTCCCTGCAGGACGGCGAGTTCATCTACAAGGT
GAAGCTGCGCGGCACCAACTTCCCCTCCGACGGCCCCGTAATGCAGAAGAAGACCATGGGCTGGGAGGCC
TCCTCCGAGCGGATGTACCCCGAGGACGGCGCCCTGAAGGGCGAGATCAAGCAGAGGCTGAAGCTGAAGG
ACGGCGGCCACTACGACGCTGAGGTCAAGACCACCTACAAGGCCAAGAAGCCCGTGCAGCTGCCCGGCGC
CTACAACGTCAACATCAAGTTGGACATCACCTCCCACAACGAGGACTACACCATCGTGGAACAGTACGAA
CGCGCCGAGGGCCGCCACTCCACCGGCGGCATGGACGAGCTGTACAAGTAAGGATCCCCGGGTTAATTAA
GGCGCGCCAGATCTGTTTAGCTTGCCTCGTCCCCGCCGGGTCACCCGGCCAGCGACATGGAGGCCCAGAA
TACCCTCCTTGACAGTCTTGACGTGCGCAGCTCAGGGGCATGATGTGACTGTCGCCCGTACATTTAGCCC
ATACATCCCCATGTATAATCATTTGCATCCATACATTTTGATGGCCGCACGGCGCGAAGCAAAAATTACG
GCTCCTCGCTGCAGACCTGCGAGCAGGGAAACGCTCCCCTC
