>Addgene plasmid #74636 | pFM699 | addgene partial sequence | sequence record 148681 | Tef-promoter-F 5'-GGATACAGTTCTCACATCAC-3'
ACTCTTGACGACACGGCTTACCGGTACCGCACCAGTGTCCCGGGGGACGCCGAGGCCATCGAGGCACTGG
ATGGGTCCTTCACCACCGACACCGTCTTCCGCGTCACCGCCACCGGGGACGGCTTCACCCTGCGGGAGGT
GCCGGTGGACCCGCCCCTGACCAAGGTGTTCCCCGACGACGAATCGGACGACGAATCGGACGACGGGGAG
GACGGCGACCCGGACTCCCGGACGTTCGTCGCGTACGGGGACGACGGCGACCTGGCGGGCTTCGTGGTCG
TCTCGTACTCCGGCTGGAACCGCCGGCTGACCGTCGAGGACATCGAGGTCGCCCCGGAGCACCGGGGGCA
CGGGGTCGGGCGCGCGTTGATGGGGCTCGCGACGGAGTTCGCCCGCGAGCGGGGCGCCGGGCACCTCTGG
CTGGAGGTCACCAACGTCAACGCACCGGCGATCCACGCGTACCGGCGGATGGGGTTCACCCTCTGCGGCC
TGGACACCGCCCTGTACGACGGCACCGCCTCGGACGGCGAGCAGGCGCTCTACATGAGCATGCCCTGCCC
CTAATCTCGAGGCGAATTTCTTATGATTTATGATTTTTATTATTAAATAAGTTATAAAAAAAATAAGTGT
ATACAAATTTTAAAGTGACTCTTAGGTTTTAAAACGAAAATTCTTATTCTTGAGTAACTCTTTCCTGTAG
GTCAGGTTGCTTTCTCAGGTATAGCATGAGGTCGCTCTTATTGACCACACCTCTACCGGCATGCCGAGCA
AATGCCTGCAAATCGCTCCCCATTTCACCCAATTGTAGATATGCTAACTCCAGCAATGAGTTGATGAATC
TCGGTGTGTATTTTATGTCCTCAGAGGACAACACCTGTTGTAATCGAGCTCGAATTCATCGATGATATCA
GATCCACTAGTGGCCTATGCGGCCGCGGATCTGCCGGTCTCCCTATAGTGAGTCGTATTAATTTCGATAA
GCCAGGTTAACCTGCATTAATGAATCGG
